Addgene plasmid #77696: PDGFRL gRNA (BRDN0001147851)
Purpose: 3rd generation lentiviral gRNA plasmid targeting human PDGFRL
Depositing lab: John Doench & David Root. Depositing organization: Broad Institute. Publication: Optimized sgRNA design to maximize activity and minimize off-target effects of CRISPR-Cas9. Doench JG, Fusi N, Sullender M, Hegde M, Vaimberg EW, Donovan KF, Smith I, Tothova Z, Wilen C, Orchard R, Virgin HW, Listgarten J, Root DE. Nat Biotechnol. 2016 Jan 18. doi: 10.1038/nbt.3437. PubMed 26780180.
Backbone
  Vector backbone: lentiGuide-Puro
  Backbone manufacturer: Zhang Lab (Addgene plasmid # 52963)
  Vector type: Mammalian Expression, Lentiviral, CRISPR
  Selectable markers: Puromycin
Growth in bacteria
  Bacterial resistance: Ampicillin, 100 μg/mL
  Growth temperature: 37°C
  Growth strain: DH5alpha
  Copy number: High Copy
Gene/Insert
  Gene/Insert name: PDGFRL (alt names: PDGFRL; NM_006207.2)
  gRNA/shRNA sequence: TAAAGGTGTCCAGATACGCA
  Species: H. sapiens (human)
  Entrez Gene: PDGFRL (a.k.a. PDGRL, PRLTS)
  Promoter: hU6
  Cloning method: Unknown
  Sequencing primers: 5′ U6-F; 3′ pS2-R
Terms and licenses: Academic/Nonprofit Terms; Industry Terms: Not Available to Industry
Depositor comments: The gRNA was designed to target the following Genbank reference sequence(s): NM_006207.2. Note that this plasmid does NOT contain Cas9. It should be used in conjunction with lentiCas9-Blast (Addgene #52962) or otherwise with cell lines already expressing Cas9. Browse the full kinome gRNA library at http://www.addgene.org/pooled-library/broadgpp-human-kinome/ or visit http://www.broadinstitute.org/rnai/public/ for detailed protocols and information.
How to cite: PDGFRL gRNA (BRDN0001147851) was a gift from John Doench & David Root (Addgene plasmid # 77696 ; http://n2t.net/addgene:77696 ; RRID:Addgene_77696)
