[The description below was written by a language model from this plasmid's Addgene catalogue record and pLannotate feature annotations shown in this document.]
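Description:
PDGFRL gRNA (BRDN0001147851) is a third-generation lentiviral guide RNA plasmid built on the lentiGuide-Puro backbone, carrying a single guide designed against the human PDGFRL gene (platelet-derived growth factor receptor-like; also known as PDGRL or PRLTS). It is one member of a human kinome-focused gRNA collection. In bacteria it is maintained through a high-copy ColE1/pUC-type origin and selected with ampicillin via the β-lactamase gene. An f1 origin, an SV40 origin and leftover lac and T7/T3 promoter elements from the parental cloning vector are also annotated in the 8.3 kb sequence.

The lentiviral transfer cassette begins with an RSV promoter fused to a truncated HIV-1 5' LTR, which makes genomic RNA production Tat-independent. This is followed by the Ψ packaging signal with a partial gag region, the Rev response element for nuclear export of the unspliced genome, and a cPPT/CTS that aids nuclear import. It ends in a self-inactivating ΔU3 3' LTR. Within this frame, the human U6 RNA polymerase III promoter drives the PDGFRL-specific spacer joined to the Streptococcus pyogenes Cas9 guide scaffold. A separate EF-1α promoter with its first intron expresses puromycin N-acetyltransferase for selection of transduced mammalian cells, and a WPRE enhances transcript expression.

The plasmid does not encode Cas9, so it is meant to be used with a separate Cas9 lentiviral vector or in cells already expressing Cas9. In that setting it directs cleavage and knockout of PDGFRL in human cells. The cloning method used to insert the guide is not recorded.
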