Features (pLannotate 1.2.2; 29 found; start..end, strand, type, name):
     14..80      +  CDS            small t antigen (fragment): SV40 (simian virus 40) small t antigen
    106..317     +  promoter       EF-1α core promoter: core promoter for human elongation factor EF-1α
    318..1256    +  intron         EF-1α intron A: intron upstream of the start codon of human EF-1α
   1278..1877    +  CDS            PuroR (fragment): puromycin N-acetyltransferase; pac from Streptomyces; confers resistance to puromycin
   1893..2481    +  misc_feature   WPRE: woodchuck hepatitis virus posttranscriptional regulatory element
   2532..2551    +  misc_feature   cPPT/CTS (fragment): central polypurine tract and central termination sequence of HIV-1
   2553..2786    +  LTR            3' LTR (ΔU3): self-inactivating 3' long terminal repeat (LTR) from HIV-1
   2864..2985    +  polyA_signal   SV40 poly(A) signal: SV40 polyadenylation signal
   3025..3160    +  rep_origin     SV40 ori: SV40 origin of replication
   3181..3199    -  promoter       T7 promoter: promoter for bacteriophage T7 RNA polymerase
   3207..3362    +  CDS            lacZα (fragment): LacZα fragment of β-galactosidase; lacZ fragment
   3367..3795    +  rep_origin     f1 ori (sequence partly withheld): f1 bacteriophage origin of replication; arrow indicates direction of (+) strand synthesis
   3848..3952    +  promoter       AmpR promoter: bla
   3953..4813    +  CDS            AmpR: β-lactamase; bla; confers resistance to ampicillin, carbenicillin, and related antibiotics
   4984..5572    +  rep_origin     ori: high-copy-number ColE1/pMB1/pBR322/pUC origin of replication
   5755..5847    +  CDS            lacI (fragment): lac repressor; lacI; The lac repressor binds to the lac operator to inhibit transcription in E. coli. This inhibition can be relieved by adding lactose or isopropyl-β-D-thiogalactopyranoside (IPTG).
   5860..5881    +  protein_bind   CAP binding site: CAP binding activates transcription in the presence of cAMP. E. coli catabolite activator protein
   5896..5926    +  promoter       lac promoter: promoter for the E. coli lac operon
   5934..5950    +  protein_bind   lac operator: The lac repressor binds to the lac operator to inhibit transcription in E. coli. This inhibition can be relieved by adding lactose or isopropyl-β-D-thiogalactopyranoside (IPTG). lac repressor encoded by lacI
   5995..6013    +  promoter       T3 promoter: promoter for bacteriophage T3 RNA polymerase
   6041..6267    +  promoter       RSV promoter: Rous sarcoma virus enhancer/promoter
   6268..6448    +  LTR            5' LTR (truncated): truncated 5' long terminal repeat (LTR) from HIV-1
   6495..6620    +  misc_feature   HIV-1 Ψ: packaging signal of human immunodeficiency virus type 1
   6604..6967    +  CDS            HIV-1 gag (fragment): gag protein from human immunodeficiency virus 1; gag
   7113..7346    +  misc_feature   RRE: The Rev response element (RRE) of HIV-1 allows for Rev-dependent mRNA export from the nucleus to the cytoplasm.
   7723..7749    +  CDS            Rev (fragment): human immunodeficiency virus 1 (HIV-1) Rev protein; rev; enhances nuclear export of unspliced and incompletely spliced viral mRNAs
   7753..7993    +  promoter       U6 promoter: RNA polymerase III promoter for human U6 snRNA
   8023..8098    +  misc_RNA       gRNA scaffold: guide RNA scaffold for the Streptococcus pyogenes CRISPR/Cas9 system
   8154..8271    +  misc_feature   cPPT/CTS: central polypurine tract and central termination sequence of HIV-1
>Addgene plasmid #77696 | PDGFRL gRNA (BRDN0001147851) | addgene full sequence | sequence record 188258 | Addgene Assembled Sequence
CCCGGGTGCAAAGATGGATAAAGTTTTAAACAGAGAGGAATCTTTGCAGCTAATGGACCTTCTAGGTCTT
GAAAGGAGTGGGAATTGGCTCCGGTGCCCGTCAGTGGGCAGAGCGCACATCGCCCACAGTCCCCGAGAAG
TTGGGGGGAGGGGTCGGCAATTGATCCGGTGCCTAGAGAAGGTGGCGCGGGGTAAACTGGGAAAGTGATG
TCGTGTACTGGCTCCGCCTTTTTCCCGAGGGTGGGGGAGAACCGTATATAAGTGCAGTAGTCGCCGTGAA
CGTTCTTTTTCGCAACGGGTTTGCCGCCAGAACACAGGTAAGTGCCGTGTGTGGTTCCCGCGGGCCTGGC
CTCTTTACGGGTTATGGCCCTTGCGTGCCTTGAATTACTTCCACCTGGCTGCAGTACGTGATTCTTGATC
CCGAGCTTCGGGTTGGAAGTGGGTGGGAGAGTTCGAGGCCTTGCGCTTAAGGAGCCCCTTCGCCTCGTGC
TTGAGTTGAGGCCTGGCCTGGGCGCTGGGGCCGCCGCGTGCGAATCTGGTGGCACCTTCGCGCCTGTCTC
GCTGCTTTCGATAAGTCTCTAGCCATTTAAAATTTTTGATGACCTGCTGCGACGCTTTTTTTCTGGCAAG
ATAGTCTTGTAAATGCGGGCCAAGATCTGCACACTGGTATTTCGGTTTTTGGGGCCGCGGGCGGCGACGG
GGCCCGTGCGTCCCAGCGCACATGTTCGGCGAGGCGGGGCCTGCGAGCGCGGCCACCGAGAATCGGACGG
GGGTAGTCTCAAGCTGGCCGGCCTGCTCTGGTGCCTGGCCTCGCGCCGCCGTGTATCGCCCCGCCCTGGG
CGGCAAGGCTGGCCCGGTCGGCACCAGTTGCGTGAGCGGAAAGATGGCCGCTTCCCGGCCCTGCTGCAGG
GAGCTCAAAATGGAGGACGCGGCGCTCGGGAGAGCGGGCGGGTGAGTCACCCACACAAAGGAAAAGGGCC
TTTCCGTCCTCAGCCGTCGCTTCATGTGACTCCACGGAGTACCGGGCGCCGTCCAGGCACCTCGATTAGT
TCTCGAGCTTTTGGAGTACGTCGTCTTTAGGTTGGGGGGAGGGGTTTTATGCGATGGAGTTTCCCCACAC
TGAGTGGGTGGAGACTGAAGTTAGGCCAGCTTGGCACTTGATGTAATTCTCCTTGGAATTTGCCCTTTTT
GAGTTTGGATCTTGGTTCATTCTCAAGCCTCAGACAGTGGTTCAAAGTTTTTTTCTTCCATTTCAGGTGT
CGTGACGTACGGCCACCATGACCGAGTACAAGCCCACGGTGCGCCTCGCCACCCGCGACGACGTCCCCAG
GGCCGTACGCACCCTCGCCGCCGCGTTCGCCGACTACCCCGCCACGCGCCACACCGTCGATCCGGACCGC
CACATCGAGCGGGTCACCGAGCTGCAAGAACTCTTCCTCACGCGCGTCGGGCTCGACATCGGCAAGGTGT
GGGTCGCGGACGACGGCGCCGCCGTGGCGGTCTGGACCACGCCGGAGAGCGTCGAAGCGGGGGCGGTGTT
CGCCGAGATCGGCCCGCGCATGGCCGAGTTGAGCGGTTCCCGGCTGGCCGCGCAGCAACAGATGGAAGGC
CTCCTGGCGCCGCACCGGCCCAAGGAGCCCGCGTGGTTCCTGGCCACCGTCGGAGTCTCGCCCGACCACC
AGGGCAAGGGTCTGGGCAGCGCCGTCGTGCTCCCCGGAGTGGAGGCGGCCGAGCGCGCCGGGGTGCCCGC
CTTCCTGGAGACCTCCGCGCCCCGCAACCTCCCCTTCTACGAGCGGCTCGGCTTCACCGTCACCGCCGAC
GTCGAGGTGCCCGAAGGACCGCGCACCTGGTGCATGACCCGCAAGCCCGGTGCCTGAACGCGTTAAGTCG
ACAATCAACCTCTGGATTACAAAATTTGTGAAAGATTGACTGGTATTCTTAACTATGTTGCTCCTTTTAC
GCTATGTGGATACGCTGCTTTAATGCCTTTGTATCATGCTATTGCTTCCCGTATGGCTTTCATTTTCTCC
TCCTTGTATAAATCCTGGTTGCTGTCTCTTTATGAGGAGTTGTGGCCCGTTGTCAGGCAACGTGGCGTGG
TGTGCACTGTGTTTGCTGACGCAACCCCCACTGGTTGGGGCATTGCCACCACCTGTCAGCTCCTTTCCGG
GACTTTCGCTTTCCCCCTCCCTATTGCCACGGCGGAACTCATCGCCGCCTGCCTTGCCCGCTGCTGGACA
GGGGCTCGGCTGTTGGGCACTGACAATTCCGTGGTGTTGTCGGGGAAATCATCGTCCTTTCCTTGGCTGC
TCGCCTGTGTTGCCACCTGGATTCTGCGCGGGACGTCCTTCTGCTACGTCCCTTCGGCCCTCAATCCAGC
GGACCTTCCTTCCCGCGGCCTGCTGCCGGCTCTGCGGCCTCTTCCGCGTCTTCGCCTTCGCCCTCAGACG
AGTCGGATCTCCCTTTGGGCCGCCTCCCCGCGTCGACTTTAAGACCAATGACTTACAAGGCAGCTGTAGA
TCTTAGCCACTTTTTAAAAGAAAAGGGGGGACTGGAAGGGCTAATTCACTCCCAACGAAGACAAGATCTG
CTTTTTGCTTGTACTGGGTCTCTCTGGTTAGACCAGATCTGAGCCTGGGAGCTCTCTGGCTAACTAGGGA
ACCCACTGCTTAAGCCTCAATAAAGCTTGCCTTGAGTGCTTCAAGTAGTGTGTGCCCGTCTGTTGTGTGA
CTCTGGTAACTAGAGATCCCTCAGACCCTTTTAGTCAGTGTGGAAAATCTCTAGCAGTACGTATAGTAGT
TCATGTCATCTTATTATTCAGTATTTATAACTTGCAAAGAAATGAATATCAGAGAGTGAGAGGAACTTGT
TTATTGCAGCTTATAATGGTTACAAATAAAGCAATAGCATCACAAATTTCACAAATAAAGCATTTTTTTC
ACTGCATTCTAGTTGTGGTTTGTCCAAACTCATCAATGTATCTTATCATGTCTGGCTCTAGCTATCCCGC
CCCTAACTCCGCCCATCCCGCCCCTAACTCCGCCCAGTTCCGCCCATTCTCCGCCCCATGGCTGACTAAT
TTTTTTTATTTATGCAGAGGCCGAGGCCGCCTCGGCCTCTGAGCTATTCCAGAAGTAGTGAGGAGGCTTT
TTTGGAGGCCTAGGGACGTACCCAATTCGCCCTATAGTGAGTCGTATTACGCGCGCTCACTGGCCGTCGT
TTTACAACGTCGTGACTGGGAAAACCCTGGCGTTACCCAACTTAATCGCCTTGCAGCACATCCCCCTTTC
GCCAGCTGGCGTAATAGCGAAGAGGCCCGCACCGATCGCCCTTCCCAACAGTTGCGCAGCCTGAATGGCG
AATGGG
[124 nt withheld, positions 3367-3490]
C
[91 nt withheld, positions 3492-3582]
A
[49 nt withheld, positions 3584-3632]
CCTTTGACGTTGGAGTCCACGTTCTTT
[37 nt withheld, positions 3660-3696]
ACCCTATCTCGGTCTATTCTTTTGATTTATAAGGGATTTTGCCGATTTCGGCCTATTGGTTAAAAAATGA
GCTGATTTAACAAAAATTTAACGCGAATTTTAACAAAATATTAACGCTTACAATTTAGGTGGCACTTTTC
GGGGAAATGTGCGCGGAACCCCTATTTGTTTATTTTTCTAAATACATTCAAATATGTATCCGCTCATGAG
ACAATAACCCTGATAAATGCTTCAATAATATTGAAAAAGGAAGAGTATGAGTATTCAACATTTCCGTGTC
GCCCTTATTCCCTTTTTTGCGGCATTTTGCCTTCCTGTTTTTGCTCACCCAGAAACGCTGGTGAAAGTAA
AAGATGCTGAAGATCAGTTGGGTGCACGAGTGGGTTACATCGAACTGGATCTCAACAGCGGTAAGATCCT
TGAGAGTTTTCGCCCCGAAGAACGTTTTCCAATGATGAGCACTTTTAAAGTTCTGCTATGTGGCGCGGTA
TTATCCCGTATTGACGCCGGGCAAGAGCAACTCGGTCGCCGCATACACTATTCTCAGAATGACTTGGTTG
AGTACTCACCAGTCACAGAAAAGCATCTTACGGATGGCATGACAGTAAGAGAATTATGCAGTGCTGCCAT
AACCATGAGTGATAACACTGCGGCCAACTTACTTCTGACAACGATCGGAGGACCGAAGGAGCTAACCGCT
TTTTTGCACAACATGGGGGATCATGTAACTCGCCTTGATCGTTGGGAACCGGAGCTGAATGAAGCCATAC
CAAACGACGAGCGTGACACCACGATGCCTGTAGCAATGGCAACAACGTTGCGCAAACTATTAACTGGCGA
ACTACTTACTCTAGCTTCCCGGCAACAATTAATAGACTGGATGGAGGCGGATAAAGTTGCAGGACCACTT
CTGCGCTCGGCCCTTCCGGCTGGCTGGTTTATTGCTGATAAATCTGGAGCCGGTGAGCGTGGGTCTCGCG
GTATCATTGCAGCACTGGGGCCAGATGGTAAGCCCTCCCGTATCGTAGTTATCTACACGACGGGGAGTCA
GGCAACTATGGATGAACGAAATAGACAGATCGCTGAGATAGGTGCCTCACTGATTAAGCATTGGTAACTG
TCAGACCAAGTTTACTCATATATACTTTAGATTGATTTAAAACTTCATTTTTAATTTAAAAGGATCTAGG
TGAAGATCCTTTTTGATAATCTCATGACCAAAATCCCTTAACGTGAGTTTTCGTTCCACTGAGCGTCAGA
CCCCGTAGAAAAGATCAAAGGATCTTCTTGAGATCCTTTTTTTCTGCGCGTAATCTGCTGCTTGCAAACA
AAAAAACCACCGCTACCAGCGGTGGTTTGTTTGCCGGATCAAGAGCTACCAACTCTTTTTCCGAAGGTAA
CTGGCTTCAGCAGAGCGCAGATACCAAATACTGTTCTTCTAGTGTAGCCGTAGTTAGGCCACCACTTCAA
GAACTCTGTAGCACCGCCTACATACCTCGCTCTGCTAATCCTGTTACCAGTGGCTGCTGCCAGTGGCGAT
AAGTCGTGTCTTACCGGGTTGGACTCAAGACGATAGTTACCGGATAAGGCGCAGCGGTCGGGCTGAACGG
GGGGTTCGTGCACACAGCCCAGCTTGGAGCGAACGACCTACACCGAACTGAGATACCTACAGCGTGAGCT
ATGAGAAAGCGCCACGCTTCCCGAAGGGAGAAAGGCGGACAGGTATCCGGTAAGCGGCAGGGTCGGAACA
GGAGAGCGCACGAGGGAGCTTCCAGGGGGAAACGCCTGGTATCTTTATAGTCCTGTCGGGTTTCGCCACC
TCTGACTTGAGCGTCGATTTTTGTGATGCTCGTCAGGGGGGCGGAGCCTATGGAAAAACGCCAGCAACGC
GGCCTTTTTACGGTTCCTGGCCTTTTGCTGGCCTTTTGCTCACATGTTCTTTCCTGCGTTATCCCCTGAT
TCTGTGGATAACCGTATTACCGCCTTTGAGTGAGCTGATACCGCTCGCCGCAGCCGAACGACCGAGCGCA
GCGAGTCAGTGAGCGAGGAAGCGGAAGAGCGCCCAATACGCAAACCGCCTCTCCCCGCGCGTTGGCCGAT
TCATTAATGCAGCTGGCACGACAGGTTTCCCGACTGGAAAGCGGGCAGTGAGCGCAACGCAATTAATGTG
AGTTAGCTCACTCATTAGGCACCCCAGGCTTTACACTTTATGCTTCCGGCTCGTATGTTGTGTGGAATTG
TGAGCGGATAACAATTTCACACAGGAAACAGCTATGACCATGATTACGCCAAGCGCGCAATTAACCCTCA
CTAAAGGGAACAAAAGCTGGAGCTGCAAGCTTAATGTAGTCTTATGCAATACTCTTGTAGTCTTGCAACA
TGGTAACGATGAGTTAGCAACATGCCTTACAAGGAGAGAAAAAGCACCGTGCATGCCGATTGGTGGAAGT
AAGGTGGTACGATCGTGCCTTATTAGGAAGGCAACAGACGGGTCTGACATGGATTGGACGAACCACTGAA
TTGCCGCATTGCAGAGATATTGTATTTAAGTGCCTAGCTCGATACATAAACGGGTCTCTCTGGTTAGACC
AGATCTGAGCCTGGGAGCTCTCTGGCTAACTAGGGAACCCACTGCTTAAGCCTCAATAAAGCTTGCCTTG
AGTGCTTCAAGTAGTGTGTGCCCGTCTGTTGTGTGACTCTGGTAACTAGAGATCCCTCAGACCCTTTTAG
TCAGTGTGGAAAATCTCTAGCAGTGGCGCCCGAACAGGGACTTGAAAGCGAAAGGGAAACCAGAGGAGCT
CTCTCGACGCAGGACTCGGCTTGCTGAAGCGCGCACGGCAAGAGGCGAGGGGCGGCGACTGGTGAGTACG
CCAAAAATTTTGACTAGCGGAGGCTAGAAGGAGAGAGATGGGTGCGAGAGCGTCAGTATTAAGCGGGGGA
GAATTAGATCGCGATGGGAAAAAATTCGGTTAAGGCCAGGGGGAAAGAAAAAATATAAATTAAAACATAT
AGTATGGGCAAGCAGGGAGCTAGAACGATTCGCAGTTAATCCTGGCCTGTTAGAAACATCAGAAGGCTGT
AGACAAATACTGGGACAGCTACAACCATCCCTTCAGACAGGATCAGAAGAACTTAGATCATTATATAATA
CAGTAGCAACCCTCTATTGTGTGCATCAAAGGATAGAGATAAAAGACACCAAGGAAGCTTTAGACAAGAT
AGAGGAAGAGCAAAACAAAAGTAAGACCACCGCACAGCAAGCGGCCGCTGATCTTCAGACCTGGAGGAGG
AGATATGAGGGACAATTGGAGAAGTGAATTATATAAATATAAAGTAGTAAAAATTGAACCATTAGGAGTA
GCACCCACCAAGGCAAAGAGAAGAGTGGTGCAGAGAGAAAAAAGAGCAGTGGGAATAGGAGCTTTGTTCC
TTGGGTTCTTGGGAGCAGCAGGAAGCACTATGGGCGCAGCGTCAATGACGCTGACGGTACAGGCCAGACA
ATTATTGTCTGGTATAGTGCAGCAGCAGAACAATTTGCTGAGGGCTATTGAGGCGCAACAGCATCTGTTG
CAACTCACAGTCTGGGGCATCAAGCAGCTCCAGGCAAGAATCCTGGCTGTGGAAAGATACCTAAAGGATC
AACAGCTCCTGGGGATTTGGGGTTGCTCTGGAAAACTCATTTGCACCACTGCTGTGCCTTGGAATGCTAG
TTGGAGTAATAAATCTCTGGAACAGATTTGGAATCACACGACCTGGATGGAGTGGGACAGAGAAATTAAC
AATTACACAAGCTTAATACACTCCTTAATTGAAGAATCGCAAAACCAGCAAGAAAAGAATGAACAAGAAT
TATTGGAATTAGATAAATGGGCAAGTTTGTGGAATTGGTTTAACATAACAAATTGGCTGTGGTATATAAA
ATTATTCATAATGATAGTAGGAGGCTTGGTAGGTTTAAGAATAGTTTTTGCTGTACTTTCTATAGTGAAT
AGAGTTAGGCAGGGATATTCACCATTATCGTTTCAGACCCACCTCCCAACCCCGAGGGGACCCAGAGAGG
GCCTATTTCCCATGATTCCTTCATATTTGCATATACGATACAAGGCTGTTAGAGAGATAATTAGAATTAA
TTTGACTGTAAACACAAAGATATTAGTACAAAATACGTGACGTAGAAAGTAATAATTTCTTGGGTAGTTT
GCAGTTTTAAAATTATGTTTTAAAATGGACTATCATATGCTTACCGTAACTTGAAAGTATTTCGATTTCT
TGGCTTTATATATCTTGTGGAAAGGACGAAACACCGTAAAGGTGTCCAGATACGCAGTTTTAGAGCTAGA
AATAGCAAGTTAAAATAAGGCTAGTCCGTTATCAACTTGAAAAAGTGGCACCGAGTCGGTGCTTTTTTAA
GCTTGGCGTAACTAGATCTTGAGACAAATGGCAGTATTCATCCACAATTTTAAAAGAAAAGGGGGGATTG
GGGGGTACAGTGCAGGGGAAAGAATAGTAGACATAATAGCAACAGACATACAAACTAAAGAATTACAAAA
ACAAATTACAAAAATTCAAAATTTTCGGGTTTATTACAGGGACAGCAGAGATCCACTTTGGCGCCGGCTC
GAGGGGG
