>Addgene plasmid #77696 | PDGFRL gRNA (BRDN0001147851) | depositor partial sequence | sequence record 145156 | Target Sequence
TAAAGGTGTCCAGATACGCA
