>Addgene plasmid #77696 | PDGFRL gRNA (BRDN0001147851) | addgene partial sequence | sequence record 188257 | hU6-F
AGAAAGTAATAATTTCTTGGGTAGTTTGCAGTTTTAAAATTATGTTTTAAAATGGACTATCATATGCTTA
CCGTAACTTGAAAGTATTTCGATTTCTTGGCTTTATATATCTTGTGGAAAGGACGAAACACCGTAAAGGT
GTCCAGATACGCAGTTTTAGAGCTAGAAATAGCAAGTTAAAATAAGGCTAGTCCGTTATCAACTTGAAAA
AGTGGCACCGAGTCGGTGCTTTTTTAAGCTTGGCGTAACTAGATCTTGAGACAAATGGCAGTATTCATCC
ACAATTTTAAAAGAAAAGGGGGGATTGGGGGGTACAGTGCAGGGGAAAGAATAGTAGACATAATAGCAAC
AGACATACAAACTAAAGAATTACAAAAACAAATTACAAAAATTCAAAATTTTCGGGTTTATTACAGGGAC
AGCAGAGATCCACTTTGGCGCCGGCTCGAGGGGGCCCGGGTGCAAAGATGGATAAAGTTTTAAACAGAGA
GGAATCTTTGCAGCTAATGGACCTTCTAGGTCTTGAAAGGAGTGGGAATTGGCTCCGGTGCCCGTCAGTG
GGCAGAGCGC
